Addgene plasmid #50430: pFUSC10
Purpose: (Empty Backbone) Plasmid compatible with the Golden Gate TALEN cloning system. To clone TAL effectors 10.5 RVDs long.
Depositing lab: Andrew Scharenberg. Depositing organization: University of Washington. Publication: megaTALs: a rare-cleaving nuclease architecture for therapeutic genome engineering. Boissel S, Jarjour J, Astrakhan A, Adey A, Gouble A, Duchateau P, Shendure J, Stoddard BL, Certo MT, Baker D, Scharenberg AM. Nucleic Acids Res. 2013 Nov 26. 10.1093/nar/gkt1224 PubMed 24285304.
Backbone
  Vector backbone: pFUSB10
  Modifications to backbone: Altered DNA sequence between the AflII and FspI sites.
Growth in bacteria
  Bacterial resistance: Spectinomycin, 50 μg/mL
  Growth temperature: 37°C
  Growth strain: DH5alpha
  Copy number: High Copy
Terms and licenses: Academic/Nonprofit Terms; Industry Terms: Not Available to Industry
How to cite: pFUSC10 was a gift from Andrew Scharenberg (Addgene plasmid # 50430 ; http://n2t.net/addgene:50430 ; RRID:Addgene_50430)
