[The description below was written by a language model from this plasmid's Addgene catalogue record and pLannotate feature annotations shown in this document.]
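Description:
pFUSC10 is a small (about 3.0 kb) empty-backbone bacterial cloning plasmid made for the Golden Gate TALEN assembly system, where it serves as a receiving vector for building TAL effector repeat arrays 10.5 RVDs long. It is derived from pFUSB10, with the DNA sequence between the AflII and FspI sites altered; the record does not say what that change consists of or how it shifts the vector's role relative to its parent. The plasmid comes from work on megaTALs, a rare-cleaving nuclease architecture intended for therapeutic genome engineering, so it likely acts as an intermediate in assembling the TAL effector DNA-binding portion of such nucleases.

The plasmid is maintained in E. coli at high copy from a ColE1/pUC-type origin and is selected with spectinomycin through an aadA aminoglycoside adenylyltransferase gene. This gene sits downstream of fragments of a class 1 integron Pc promoter and a gentamicin acetyltransferase gene, which appear to be remnants of the integron cassette the marker came from. The cloning region is a pBluescript-style lacZα cassette containing a CAP binding site, lac promoter and lac operator, along with T3 and T7 promoters flanking a fragment of the multiple cloning site. The lacZα coding sequence is annotated only as fragments, as would be expected if it were interrupted by the assembly site. In vectors of this family, replacing such a cassette with assembled repeat modules typically permits blue/white screening, though the record does not state this. Short lacI and f1 ori fragments and the rrnB T1 and T2 terminators are also annotated. No TAL repeat sequences, nuclease domain or eukaryotic expression elements are annotated, in keeping with its status as an empty backbone.
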