Features (pLannotate 1.2.2; 16 found; start..end, strand, type, name):
    190..213     +  promoter       Pc promoter (fragment): intI1 (promoter lies within the coding sequence); class 1 integron promoter
    389..445     +  CDS            GmR (fragment): gentamycin acetyltransferase; aacC1; confers resistance to gentamycin
    452..1243    +  CDS            SmR: aminoglycoside adenylyltransferase (Murphy, 1985); aadA; confers resistance to spectinomycin and streptomycin
   1336..1924    +  rep_origin     ori: high-copy-number ColE1/pMB1/pBR322/pUC origin of replication
   2107..2199    +  CDS            lacI (fragment): lac repressor; lacI; The lac repressor binds to the lac operator to inhibit transcription in E. coli. This inhibition can be relieved by adding lactose or isopropyl-β-D-thiogalactopyranoside (IPTG).
   2254..2281    -  terminator     rrnB T2 terminator: transcription terminator T2 from the E. coli rrnB gene
   2413..2456    +  terminator     rrnB T1 terminator: Escherichia coli rrnB; transcription terminator T1 from the E. coli rrnB gene
   2503..2539    -  CDS            lacZα (fragment): LacZα fragment of β-galactosidase; lacZ fragment
   2595..2613    -  rep_origin     f1 ori (fragment): f1 bacteriophage origin of replication; arrow indicates direction of (+) strand synthesis
   2618..2773    -  CDS            lacZα (fragment): LacZα fragment of β-galactosidase; lacZ fragment
   2781..2799    +  promoter       T7 promoter: promoter for bacteriophage T7 RNA polymerase
   2808..2831    -  misc_feature   MCS (fragment): pBluescript multiple cloning site
   2847..2865    -  promoter       T3 promoter: promoter for bacteriophage T3 RNA polymerase
   2910..2926    -  protein_bind   lac operator: The lac repressor binds to the lac operator to inhibit transcription in E. coli. This inhibition can be relieved by adding lactose or isopropyl-β-D-thiogalactopyranoside (IPTG). lac repressor encoded by lacI
   2934..2964    -  promoter       lac promoter: promoter for the E. coli lac operon
   2979..3000    -  protein_bind   CAP binding site: CAP binding activates transcription in the presence of cAMP. E. coli catabolite activator protein
>Addgene plasmid #50430 | pFUSC10 | depositor full sequence | sequence record 75348 | pFUSC10 sequence 3045 bps
GCAAGCAAGCGCTCGAAACGGTGCAGCGGCTGTTGCCGGTGCTGTGCCAGGACCATGGCCTGACCCCGGA
CCAAGTGGTGGCTATCGAGACGTCTAGACCAGCCAGGACAGAAATGCCTCGACTTCGCTGCTACCCAAGG
TTGCCGGGTGACGCACACCGTGGAAACGGATGAAGGCACGAACCCAGTGGACATAAGCCTGTTCGGTTCG
TAAGCTGTAATGCAAGTAGCGTATGCGCTCACGCAACTGGTCCAGAACCTTGACCGAACGCAGCGGTGGT
AACGGCGCAGTGGCGGTTTTCATGGCTTGTTATGACTGTTTTTTTGGGGTACAGTCTATGCCTCGGGCAT
CCAAGCAGCAAGCGCGTTACGCCGTGGGTCGATGTTTGATGTTATGGAGCAGCAACGATGTTACGCAGCA
GGGCAGTCGCCCTAAAACAAAGTTAAACATTATGAGGGAAGCGGTGATCGCCGAAGTATCGACTCAACTA
TCAGAGGTAGTTGGCGTCATCGAGCGCCATCTCGAACCGACGTTGCTGGCCGTACATTTGTACGGCTCCG
CAGTGGATGGCGGCCTGAAGCCACACAGTGATATTGATTTGCTGGTTACGGTGACCGTAAGGCTTGATGA
AACAACGCGGCGAGCTTTGATCAACGACCTTTTGGAAACTTCGGCTTCCCCTGGAGAGAGCGAGATTCTC
CGCGCTGTAGAAGTCACCATTGTTGTGCACGACGACATCATTCCGTGGCGTTATCCAGCTAAGCGCGAAC
TGCAATTTGGAGAATGGCAGCGCAATGACATTCTTGCAGGTATCTTCGAGCCAGCCACGATCGACATTGA
TCTGGCTATCTTGCTGACAAAAGCAAGAGAACATAGCGTTGCCTTGGTAGGTCCAGCGGCGGAGGAACTC
TTTGATCCGGTTCCTGAACAGGATCTATTTGAGGCGCTAAATGAAACCTTAACGCTATGGAACTCGCCGC
CCGACTGGGCTGGCGATGAGCGAAATGTAGTGCTTACGTTGTCCCGCATTTGGTACAGCGCAGTAACCGG
CAAAATCGCGCCGAAGGATGTCGCTGCCGACTGGGCAATGGAGCGCCTGCCGGCCCAGTATCAGCCCGTC
ATACTTGAAGCTAGACAGGCTTATCTTGGACAAGAAGAAGATCGCTTGGCCTCGCGCGCAGATCAGTTGG
AAGAATTTGTCCACTACGTGAAAGGCGAGATCACCAAGGTAGTCGGCAAATAACCCTCGAGCCACCCATG
ACCAAAATCCCTTAACGTGAGTTACGCGTCGTTCCACTGAGCGTCAGACCCCGTAGAAAAGATCAAAGGA
TCTTCTTGAGATCCTTTTTTTCTGCGCGTAATCTGCTGCTTGCAAACAAAAAAACCACCGCTACCAGCGG
TGGTTTGTTTGCCGGATCAAGAGCTACCAACTCTTTTTCCGAAGGTAACTGGCTTCAGCAGAGCGCAGAT
ACCAAATACTGTCCTTCTAGTGTAGCCGTAGTTAGGCCACCACTTCAAGAACTCTGTAGCACCGCCTACA
TACCTCGCTCTGCTAATCCTGTTACCAGTGGCTGCTGCCAGTGGCGATAAGTCGTGTCTTACCGGGTTGG
ACTCAAGACGATAGTTACCGGATAAGGCGCAGCGGTCGGGCTGAACGGGGGGTTCGTGCACACAGCCCAG
CTTGGAGCGAACGACCTACACCGAACTGAGATACCTACAGCGTGAGCATTGAGAAAGCGCCACGCTTCCC
GAAGGGAGAAAGGCGGACAGGTATCCGGTAAGCGGCAGGGTCGGAACAGGAGAGCGCACGAGGGAGCTTC
CAGGGGGAAACGCCTGGTATCTTTATAGTCCTGTCGGGTTTCGCCACCTCTGACTTGAGCGTCGATTTTT
GTGATGCTCGTCAGGGGGGCGGAGCCTATGGAAAAACGCCAGCAACGCGGCCTTTTTACGGTTCCTGGCC
TTTTGCTGGCCTTTTGCTCACATGTTCTTTCCTGCGTTATCCCCTGATTCTGTGGATAACCGTATTACCG
CCTTTGAGTGAGCTGATACCGCTCGCCGCAGCCGAACGACCGAGCGCAGCGAGTCAGTGAGCGAGGAAGC
GGAAGAGCGCCCAATACGCAAACCGCCTCTCCCCGCGCGTTGGCCGATTCATTAATGCAGCTGGCACGAC
AGGTTTCCCGACTGGAAAGCGGGCAGTGAGCGCAACGCAATTAATACGCGTACCGCTAGCCAGGAAGAGT
TTGTAGAAACGCAAAAAGGCCATCCGTCAGGATGGCCTTCTGCTTAGTTTGATGCCTGGCAGTTTATGGC
GGGCGTCCTGCCCGCCACCCTCCGGGCCGTTGCTTCACAACGTTCAAATCCGCTCCCGGCGGATTTGTCC
TACTCAGGAGAGCGTTCACCGACAAACAACAGATAAAACGAAAGGCCCAGTCTTCCGACTGAGCCTTTCG
TTTTATTTGATGCCTGGCAGTTCCCTACTCTCGCGTTAACGCTAGCATGGATGTTTTCCCAGTCACGACG
TTGTAAAACGACGGCCAGTCTTAAGCGTCTCCCCCTGAACCTGACCCCGGACCAAGTGGTGGCTATCGAG
ACCGGCGCCGCTACAGGGCGCGTCCCATTCGCCATTCAGGCTGCGCAACTGTTGGGAAGGGCGATCGGTG
CGGGCCTCTTCGCTATTACGCCAGCTGGCGAAAGGGGGATGTGCTGCAAGGCGATTAAGTTGGGTAACGC
CAGGGTTTTCCCAGTCACGACGTTGTAAAACGACGGCCAGTGAGCGCGCGTAATACGACTCACTATAGGG
CGAATTGGGTACCGGGCCCCCCCTCGAGGTCCTCCAGCTTTTGTTCCCTTTAGTGAGGGTTAATTGCGCG
CTTGGCGTAATCATGGTCATAGCTGTTTCCTGTGTGAAATTGTTATCCGCTCACAATTCCACACAACATA
CGAGCCGGAAGCATAAAGTGTAAAGCCTGGGGTGCCTAATGAGTGAGCTAACTCACATTAATTGCGTTGC
GCTCACTGCCCGCTTTCCACCGGTGGTCTCTGGCG
