>Addgene plasmid #50430 | pFUSC10 | addgene partial sequence | sequence record 77735 | M13_pUC_rev
ACGCCAAGCGCGCAATTAACCCTCACTAAAGGGAACAAAAGCTGGAGGACCTCGAGGGGGGGCCCGGTAC
CCAATTCGCCCTATAGTGAGTCGTATTACGCGCGCTCACTGGCCGTCGTTTTACAACGTCGTGACTGGGA
AAACCCTGGCGTTACCCAACTTAATCGCCTTGCAGCACATCCCCCTTTCGCCAGCTGGCGTAATAGCGAA
GAGGCCCGCACCGATCGCCCTTCCCAACAGTTGCGCAGCCTGAATGGCGAATGGGACGCGCCCTGTAGCG
GCGCCGGTCTCGATAGCCACCACTTGGTCCGGGGTCAGGTTCAGGGGGAGACGCTTAAGACTGGCCGTCG
TTTTACAACGTCGTGACTGGGAAAACATCCATGCTAGCGTTAACGCGAGAGTAGGGAACTGCCAGGCATC
AAATAAAACGAAAGGCTCAGTCGGAAGACTGGGCCTTTCGTTTTATCTGTTGTTTGTCGGTGAACGCTCT
CCTGAGTAGGACAAATCCGCCGGGAGCGGATTTGAACGTTGTGAAGCAACGGCCCGGAGGGTGGCGGGCA
GGACGCCCGCCATAAACTGCCAGGCATCAAACTAAGCAGAAGGCCATCCTGACGGATGGCCTTTTTGCGT
TTCTACAAACTCTTCCTGGCTAGCGGTACGCGTATTAATTGCGTTGCGCTCACTGCCCGCTTTCCAGTCG
GGAAACCTGTCGTGCCAGCTGCATTAATGAATCGGCCAACGCGCGGGGAGAGGCGGTTTGCGTATTGGGC
GCTCTTCCGCTTCCTCGCTCACTGACTCGCTGCGCTCGGTCGTTCGGCTGCGGCGAGCGGTATCAGCTCA
CTC
