>Addgene plasmid #50430 | pFUSC10 | addgene partial sequence | sequence record 78527 | T7 5'-TAATACGACTCACTATAGGG-3'
CCCTCGAGGTCCTCCAGCTTTTGTTCCCTTTAGTGAGGGTTAATTGCGCGCTTGGCGTAATCATGGTCAT
AGCTGTTTCCTGTGTGAAATTGTTATCCGCTCACAATTCCACACAACATACGAGCCGGAAGCATAAAGTG
TAAAGCCTGGGGTGCCTAATGAGTGAGCTAACTCACATTAATTGCGTTGCGCTCACTGCCCGCTTTCCAC
CGGTGGTCTCTGGCGGCAAGCAAGCGCTCGAAACGGTGCAGCGGCTGTTGCCGGTGCTGTGCCAGGACCA
TGGCCTGACCCCGGACCAAGTGGTGGCTATCGAGACGTCTAGACCAGCCAGGACAGAAATGCCTCGACTT
CGCTGCTACCCAAGGTTGCCGGGTGACGCACACCGTGGAAACGGATGAAGGCACGAACCCAGTGGACATA
AGCCTGTTCGGTTCGTAAGCTGTAATGCAAGTAGCGTATGCGCTCACGCAACTGGTCCAGAACCTTGACC
GAACGCAGCGGTGGTAACGGCGCAGTGGCGGTTTTCATGGCTTGTTATGACTGTTTTTTTGGGGTACAGT
CTATGCCTCGGGCATCCAAGCAGCAAGCGCGTTACGCCGTGGGTCGATGTTTGATGTTATGGAGCAGCAA
CGATGTTACGCAGCAGGGCAGTCGCCCTAAAACAAAGTTAAACATTATGAGGGAAGCGGTGATCGCCGAA
GTATCGACTCAACTATCAGAGGTAGTTGGCGTCATCGAGCGCCATCTCGAACCGACGTTGCTGGCCGTAC
ATTTGTACGGCTCCGCAGTGGATGGCGGCCTGAAGCCACACAGTGATATTGATTTGCTGGTTACGGTGAC
CGTAAGGCTTGATGAAACAACGCGGCGAGCTTTGATCAACGACCTTTTGGAAACTTCG
